>Addgene plasmid #41110 | pattB-3xFlag-Loqs-PD | addgene partial sequence | sequence record 56371 | dLoqs-F 5'-ATCGCCTGCTCGATACTCAA-3'
CAGGCNNGCCCNANGATAGCCNGCGCATCGGNCGCCCACCGNNGGNGGATGCGTTGTGCAGGAGCACACC
CAGTCGAATNCGGGNNCAACTCAGNGACNGCATCCNGCGGCGGAGCTTGGAGGGCGGAAACTNCTCCGNC
GCTCNAGACATNCGNTCGTTNCTGAGCCAGTCNCTAAAGANCTTTGAGCCTCAGCAAGATCTCCCNNACN
AGCNAGTNTCCAACATCCTTNGTGCCANTNTCTTGAACGCNNTCCCCTGCGTTNATGGTTNTNAGANTTC
NAAGNNTGNTNTTANCANANATGTGNCAGAAATGNTANNTATTANTNAAGGACGCTTGGCCTCTATCCCT
TCTCANANGNNNTGTATNACGTTTANAGTAANCCTCNGTNGNNNANANCCCTANNANCNTTTNANNTATG
NANCNNNCNNNAGATTTANTACNANANCANCCCTTTGATANNGGGCTATCNGAGATTTTTAATTGNCCTT
GTTTTTATAACGNAATGTTTTTGACATAATTATACATATAATTAACATAATGCTNACACCTNANTNANAN
TTCGGGTGTNATTTANGGAGGGGTGCNGCCGNCTGAATAGCANAGNCTGAACGCACACCACGACCACGAT
CACGAGTATTTGANGAGAGCGATTACCGAGTGGATNCGGGANAACNAATGCACCAGTCNAATTGCTTTTC
NTTCCACNTNNTGGCTCANNGCNGTGNCGATGTTACATATANATATATATATTTTGTTTCTCNTCNACCG
ATTCCTTTGATGAGGCAGATGTATNTGNTAACTGCATNTGNAAGTGNTCATATATGTACTACACTTACCG
ATGAATGTANGTNCGCTNGCAAATACAGACGAGCGNGTAGNCNAAATAGGGATCTNCTAGTCGCTTTCAA
ATTCTGAAAAACGCAANACGNCAGCANAAAACTAGGTTTAAGNGTAGCACNACATCATNCAGAAGTAGAN
AAANAAANNNNNNNNNNNNNCCCCNNCNTTNGGGAANCCCCTNGTNTGNNNNTTNTNNTTTNCGTGGGGN
GGGAAANCCTNGNAAANCCCCCCNANNAAANGGGGNNNNGGGGGGGGTNGNAAATTTNNNCCCCCCCCCN
TTCAAANNTTNNNCNGGGNNAN
