>Addgene plasmid #41110 | pattB-3xFlag-Loqs-PD | addgene partial sequence | sequence record 56373 | dLoqs-R 5'-AACCTGGGCGGATATCTTCT-3'
AGGTTATTATAGTGCCGCCGTGGAGCAAATCCCGTCTGGACAGGATTGGGGGACGCCTGCTGCGGCTGGA
TGTGGAGGTTCTGTAGCTGCTGCGGCAAGCTGGAGCCGTGGAAATTCTCCTGGTCCATCTTGTCATCGTC
ATCCTTGTAATCGATGTCATGATCTTTATAATCACCGTCATGGTCTTTGTAGTCCATGGATCCTATAGCT
AGCGGTGTTCTTGTTTTGCACGGTTTTCGGGAGGATTCGGTGTGTATCTGTTTAAAATTTCGGGGTAATT
GTTGTTTGAAAAATCGATACATCACCGACGAATAGCGGGCGAAAAGTCCAGTTGACACTCTCGCCGAAAT
TCGGGGAGTACTCACGTTTGAATCGCGGTTTTAACTGTTTTTTATTTAATAATAATTTATTAATGGTTAG
TTAATAATTCATTCTTAAATAAAAAATACAGCAAAATCCAGACGCACACACGAATTGTATGTATTTTACT
GATATTTGTGGTTGCCAGACTTTTTTTGGATTGCCTACTTATTACACCCCCTACTCGTAGAGTAAATATG
TTGAAATAAATGTATGTAACAGGTACAGAACATTTTTTTGTACAAATATATAATAAAATAGACCATGAAT
ACTAATTTAACTC
