>Addgene plasmid #41110 | pattB-3xFlag-Loqs-PD | addgene partial sequence | sequence record 56874 | dLoqs-F 5'-ATCGCCTGCTCGATACTCAA
AGGAGACTCCCATCGATTCGGGCAAAATCAGCGACAGCATCTGCGGCGAGTTGGAGGGCGAAGTTTCCAT
CATTCAAGACATCGATCGTTACGAGCAAGTCTCTAAAGATTTTGAGTTCATCAAGATCTAACCCACAAGC
AAGTTTCTAATATTTTTAGTGCAATTATTTTGAATGCAGTCCCATGCTTTAGTTTATAA
