[The description below was written by a language model from this plasmid's Addgene catalogue record.]
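Description:
pattB-3xFlag-Loqs-PD is an insect expression plasmid built on the pattB backbone, a vector family used for site-specific transgenesis in Drosophila. As the name indicates, such vectors carry a phiC31 attB site, which lets phiC31 integrase recombine the plasmid into an attP landing site in the fly genome. The record lists the backbone at about 8 kb and the complete plasmid at about 14 kb. It is propagated in E. coli under ampicillin selection. No feature table accompanies the entry, so the origin of replication, the copy number and any fly transformation marker are not documented here.

The payload is an approximately 6 kb insert encoding Loquacious-PD, one isoform of the Drosophila melanogaster loqs gene (CG6866, also known as R3D1). It was cloned between NotI and KpnI sites, both of which remain intact, and it carries a 3xFlag epitope tag at the N terminus. Loquacious proteins are double-stranded RNA-binding partners of Dicer enzymes, and the PD isoform is generally associated with Dicer-2 and the endogenous siRNA pathway. The tag allows the protein to be detected or immunoprecipitated with anti-Flag antibodies. The record does not state which promoter drives expression. The insert is much larger than a coding sequence alone would require, which suggests that additional sequence, possibly genomic or regulatory, is included, but the entry does not confirm this.

The associated publication examines how Dicer partner proteins influence the length of mature miRNAs in flies and mammals. This points to use of the construct for producing a single tagged Loqs isoform in flies, for example to study isoform-specific function in small RNA biogenesis.
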