Addgene plasmid #41110: pattB-3xFlag-Loqs-PD
Depositing lab: Phillip Zamore. Depositing organization: University of Massachusetts, Worcester. Publication: Dicer Partner Proteins Tune the Length of Mature miRNAs in Flies and Mammals. Fukunaga R, Han BW, Hung JH, Xu J, Weng Z, Zamore PD. Cell. 2012 Oct 9. pii: S0092-8674(12)01171-3. doi: 10.1016/j.cell.2012.09.027. PubMed 23063653.
Backbone
  Vector backbone: pattB
  Backbone size w/o insert (bp): 8000
  Total vector size (bp): 14000
  Vector type: Insect Expression
Growth in bacteria
  Bacterial resistance: Ampicillin, 100 μg/mL
  Growth temperature: 37°C
  Growth strain: Mach1
  Copy number: Unknown
Gene/Insert
  Gene/Insert name: Loquacious-PD
  Species: D. melanogaster (fly)
  Insert size (bp): 6000
  Entrez Gene: loqs (a.k.a. Dmel_CG6866, CG6866, Dmel\CG6866, LOQS, Loqs, Loqs-PD, LqPD, R3D1, R3D1-L, R3D1-S, TRBP, cg6866, dRax, loq, r3d1)
  Tag / fusion protein: 3xFlag (N terminal on insert)
  Cloning method: Restriction Enzyme; 5′ cloning site NotI (not destroyed); 3′ cloning site KpnI (not destroyed)
  Sequencing primers: 5′ unknown; 3′ unknown
Terms and licenses: Academic/Nonprofit Terms; Industry Terms: Not Available to Industry
How to cite: pattB-3xFlag-Loqs-PD was a gift from Phillip Zamore (Addgene plasmid # 41110 ; http://n2t.net/addgene:41110 ; RRID:Addgene_41110)
